Addgene plasmid #250462: pPR-1_14A_LN5N
Purpose: GRASP module to assemble sPPR proteins for RNA editing: module 14A_LN5N
Depositing lab: Ian Small. Depositing organization: University of Western Australia. Publication: GRASP: a modular toolkit for building synthetic pentatricopeptide repeat RNA-binding proteins. Dennis M, Low SY, Viljoen A, Pullakhandam A, Colas des Francs-Small C, Campbell-Clause L, Bond CS, Small I, Kwok van der Giezen FM. Nucleic Acids Res. 2025 Oct 28;53(20):gkaf1169. doi: 10.1093/nar/gkaf1169. PubMed 41224122.
Backbone
  Vector backbone: pAGM1311
  Backbone manufacturer: Sylvestre Marillonnet
  Vector type: Synthetic Biology
Growth in bacteria
  Bacterial resistance: Kanamycin, 50 μg/mL
  Growth temperature: 37°C
  Growth strain: DH5alpha
  Copy number: High Copy
Gene/Insert
  Gene/Insert name: 14A_LN5N
  Species: Synthetic
  Cloning method: Golden Gate
Terms and licenses: Academic/Nonprofit Terms; Industry Terms: Not Available to Industry
Depositor comments: GRASP kit for MoClo assembly of sPPR proteins is a library of 42 plasmids which can be combined to assemble sPPR proteins with 9, 14, or 19 motifs to target any RNA sequence of the same length. See the original publication for more information, and find code for analysis and script for GRASP assembly at https://github.com/farleykvdg/GRASP.
How to cite: pPR-1_14A_LN5N was a gift from Ian Small (Addgene plasmid # 250462 ; http://n2t.net/addgene:250462 ; RRID:Addgene_250462)
