[The description below was written by a language model from this plasmid's Addgene catalogue record and pLannotate feature annotations shown in this document.]
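Description:
pPR-1_14A_LN5N is a small (about 2.1 kb) synthetic-biology part plasmid built on the pAGM1311 backbone, a MoClo-type Golden Gate cloning vector maintained in E. coli. It replicates from a high-copy ColE1/pUC-type origin and is selected with kanamycin. Resistance comes from an aminoglycoside phosphotransferase gene, which the annotation places directly downstream of a bla (AmpR) promoter. A short lacI fragment is also annotated near the end of the sequence. It appears to be a backbone remnant rather than a functional repressor gene.

The insert, 14A_LN5N, is a synthetic module from the GRASP toolkit, a library of 42 plasmids for assembling synthetic pentatricopeptide repeat (sPPR) RNA-binding proteins by Golden Gate/MoClo cloning. Modules from the kit are combined to build proteins with 9, 14 or 19 PPR motifs, each array designed to recognise an RNA sequence of matching length. The stated application of this module is building sPPR proteins for RNA editing. The automated annotation marks a roughly 120 bp coding segment as a fragment resembling an Arabidopsis thaliana PPR protein (PCMP-E50). This fits a short PPR-motif-encoding block, although the insert is recorded as synthetic, not plant-derived. The name suggests a position within the 14-motif assembly series, but the record does not explain the naming scheme, the nucleotide specificity encoded, or the Type IIS enzyme sites and overhangs used. No promoter or other expression elements for the insert are annotated, so the plasmid serves as a storage and donor vector for assembly, not as an expression construct.
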