Features (pLannotate 1.2.2; 5 found; start..end, strand, type, name):
     17..139     +  CDS            PCMP-E50 (fragment): PP192_ARATH - Experimental evidence at transcript level: Swiss-Prot protein existence level 2. From Arabidopsis thaliana (Mouse-ear cress).
    232..336     +  promoter       AmpR promoter: bla
    337..1131    +  CDS            KanR: aminoglycoside phosphotransferase; aphA-3; confers resistance to kanamycin
   1302..1890    +  rep_origin     ori: high-copy-number ColE1/pMB1/pBR322/pUC origin of replication
   2073..2122    +  CDS            lacI (fragment): lac repressor; lacI; The lac repressor binds to the lac operator to inhibit transcription in E. coli. This inhibition can be relieved by adding lactose or isopropyl-β-D-thiogalactopyranoside (IPTG).
>Addgene plasmid #250462 | pPR-1_14A_LN5N | addgene full sequence | sequence record 498593 | Addgene NGS Result
ACATCTCAGTGAACTCTTCGATAAAATGCCAGAGAGGAATGTTGTTTCTTGGAATGCGATGATCTCTGGT
TATGCACAGAACGGTAGGATAGACGAAGCAAGAGAACTCTTGTCTTCACGAAGTGGCTCTTCAGTGGACG
AAAGGGCCTCGTGATACGCCTATTTTTATAGGTTAATGTCATGATAATAATGGTTTCTTAGACGTCAGGT
GGCACTTTTCGGGGAAATGTGCGCGGAACCCCTATTTGTTTATTTTTCTAAATACATTCAAATATGTATC
CGCTCATGAGACAATAACCCTGATAAATGCTTCAATAATATTGAAAAAGGAAGAGTATGGCTAAAATGAG
AATATCACCGGAATTGAAAAAACTGATCGAAAAATACCGCTGCGTAAAAGATACGGAAGGAATGTCTCCT
GCTAAGGTATATAAGCTGGTGGGAGAAAATGAAAACCTATATTTAAAAATGACGGACAGCCGGTATAAAG
GGACCACCTATGATGTGGAACGGGAAAAGGACATGATGCTATGGCTGGAAGGAAAGCTGCCTGTTCCAAA
GGTCCTGCACTTTGAACGGCATGATGGCTGGAGCAATCTGCTCATGAGTGAGGCCGATGGCGTCCTTTGC
TCGGAAGAGTATGAAGATGAACAAAGCCCTGAAAAGATTATCGAGCTGTATGCGGAGTGCATCAGGCTCT
TTCACTCCATCGACATATCGGATTGTCCCTATACGAATAGCTTAGACAGCCGCTTAGCCGAATTGGATTA
CTTACTGAATAACGATCTGGCCGATGTGGATTGCGAAAACTGGGAAGAGGACACTCCATTTAAAGATCCG
CGCGAGCTGTATGATTTTTTAAAGACGGAAAAGCCCGAAGAGGAACTTGTCTTTTCCCACGGCGACCTGG
GAGACAGCAACATCTTTGTGAAAGATGGCAAAGTAAGTGGCTTTATTGATCTTGGGAGAAGCGGCAGGGC
GGACAAGTGGTATGACATTGCCTTCTGCGTCCGGTCGCTCAGGGAGGATATCGGGGAAGAACAGTATGTC
GAGCTATTTTTTGACTTACTGGGGATCAAGCCTGATTGGGAGAAAATAAAATATTATATTTTACTGGATG
AATTGTTTTAGCTGTCAGACCAAGTTTACTCATATATACTTTAGATTGATTTAAAACTTCATTTTTAATT
TAAAAGGATCTAGGTGAAGATCCTTTTTGATAATCTCATGACCAAAATCCCTTAACGTGAGTTTTCGTTC
CACTGAGCGTCAGACCCCGTAGAAAAGATCAAAGGATCTTCTTGAGATCCTTTTTTTCTGCGCGTAATCT
GCTGCTTGCAAACAAAAAAACCACCGCTACCAGCGGTGGTTTGTTTGCCGGATCAAGAGCTACCAACTCT
TTTTCCGAAGGTAACTGGCTTCAGCAGAGCGCAGATACCAAATACTGTTCTTCTAGTGTAGCCGTAGTTA
GGCCACCACTTCAAGAACTCTGTAGCACCGCCTACATACCTCGCTCTGCTAATCCTGTTACCAGTGGCTG
CTGCCAGTGGCGATAAGTCGTGTCTTACCGGGTTGGACTCAAGACGATAGTTACCGGATAAGGCGCAGCG
GTCGGGCTGAACGGGGGGTTCGTGCACACAGCCCAGCTTGGAGCGAACGACCTACACCGAACTGAGATAC
CTACAGCGTGAGCTATGAGAAAGCGCCACGCTTCCCGAAGGGAGAAAGGCGGACAGGTATCCGGTAAGCG
GCAGGGTCGGAACAGGAGAGCGCACGAGGGAGCTTCCAGGGGGAAACGCCTGGTATCTTTATAGTCCTGT
CGGGTTTCGCCACCTCTGACTTGAGCGTCGATTTTTGTGATGCTCGTCAGGGGGGCGGAGCCTATGGAAA
AACGCCAGCAACGCGGCCTTTTTACGGTTCCTGGCCTTTTGCTGGCCTTTTGCTCACATGTTCTTTCCTG
CGTTATCCCCTGATTCTGTGGATAACCGTATTACCGCCTTTGAGTGAGCTGATACCGCTCGCCGCAGCCG
AACGACCGAGCGCAGCGAGTCAGTGAGCGAGGAAGCGGAAGAGCGCCCAATACGCAAACCGCCTCTCCCC
GCGCGTTGGCCGATTCATTAATCACTCTGTGAAG
