>Addgene plasmid #250462 | pPR-1_14A_LN5N | depositor partial sequence | sequence record 494189 | 14A_LN5N
GTGAACTCTTCGATAAAATGCCAGAGAGGAATGTTGTTTCTTGGAATGCGATGATCTCTGGTTATGCACA
GAACGGTAGGATAGACGAAGCAAGAGAACTC
